Addgene plasmid #58303: pSEVAD7K1A
Purpose: (Empty Backbone) GeneGuard vector cassette: dapA, ColE2 COR, Kid toxin; with ampR as cargo.
Depositing lab: Tom Ellis. Depositing organization: Imperial College London. Publication: GeneGuard: a Modular Plasmid System Designed for Biosafety. Wright O, Delmans M, Stan GB, Ellis T. ACS Synth Biol. 2014 May 13. 10.1021/sb500234s PubMed 24847673.
Backbone
  Vector backbone: SEVA
  Vector type: Bacterial Expression, Synthetic Biology
Growth in bacteria
  Bacterial resistance: Ampicillin, 100 μg/mL
  Growth temperature: 37°C
  Growth strain: E. coli MC1061 DIAL EI ΔdapA-Kis
  Growth instructions: For plasmid propagation, a host with an integrated GeneGuard genomic cassette is required.
  Copy number: Unknown
Resource information
  A portion of this plasmid was derived from a plasmid made by: Kid/Kis. Toxin-Antitoxin parts. Part source: Prof. Ramoń Diáz-Orejas (Dept of Molecular Microbiology and Infection Biology, Centro de Investigaciones Bioloǵicas, Madrid);DIAL strains. Part source: Prof J. Christopher Anderson (Dept of Bioengineering, University of California, Berkeley);COR parts. Part source: Prof Vićtor de Lorenzo (Systems Biology Program, Centro Nacional de Biotecnologiá, Madrid)
Terms and licenses: Academic/Nonprofit Terms; Industry Terms: Not Available to Industry
Depositor comments: Please note that this plasmid may require a unique bacterial strain, so make sure to confirm that you can also obtain the appropriate growth strain. Please contact us or contact our distributors if you have any questions.
How to cite: pSEVAD7K1A was a gift from Tom Ellis (Addgene plasmid # 58303 ; http://n2t.net/addgene:58303 ; RRID:Addgene_58303)
