[The description below was written by a language model from this plasmid's Addgene catalogue record and pLannotate feature annotations shown in this document.]
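Description:
pSEVAD7K1A is a 3,538 bp empty-backbone bacterial plasmid in the SEVA modular format. It belongs to the GeneGuard system, a set of plasmids designed for biosafety by making the vector dependent on a specifically engineered host. Its vector cassette combines three host-dependency devices. The first is a ColE2 conditional origin of replication (COR), which lacks its own initiator gene and so replicates only where the cognate replication protein is provided in trans from the chromosome. The second is dapA, encoding 4-hydroxy-tetrahydrodipicolinate synthase, which complements a ΔdapA auxotrophic host and allows plasmid maintenance without antibiotics. The third is the Kid toxin, annotated in the feature table as a pemK homologue, an endoribonuclease-type toxin of a type II toxin–antitoxin pair. Kid is tolerated only in cells expressing the Kis antitoxin. Accordingly, the record lists an E. coli MC1061 DIAL strain carrying a ΔdapA-Kis genomic cassette as the required propagation host. Transfer of the plasmid to an unrelated bacterium should give no replication and toxin-mediated harm.

The feature table shows dapA downstream of a fragment resembling the trc promoter and the Kid/pemK reading frame on the opposite strand. The ColE2 origin was not picked up by the automated annotation, and the promoter driving the toxin is not stated. The cargo position holds a TEM-type β-lactamase gene with its native bla promoter, conferring ampicillin resistance as a demonstration payload. It sits beside a pUC18/19-type multiple cloning site with a residual lacZα fragment. The fd, lambda t0 and rrnB T1 terminators insulate the modules from each other. Copy number is recorded as unknown. The construct serves as a chassis for inserting genes of interest in synthetic biology applications where containment against horizontal gene transfer is wanted.
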