Features (pLannotate 1.2.2; 10 found; start..end, strand, type, name):
     10..49      -  terminator     fd terminator: central terminator from bacteriophage fd (Otsuka and Kunisawa, 1982)
     56..913     -  CDS            bla: BLAT_ECOLX - Experimental evidence at protein level: Swiss-Prot protein existence level 1. TEM-type are the most prevalent beta-lactamases in enterobacteria; they hydrolyze the beta-lactam bond in susceptible beta-lactam antibiotics, thus conferring resistance to penicillins and cephalosporins. TEM-3 and TEM-4 are capable of hydrolyzing cefotaxime and ceftazidime. TEM-5 is capable of hydrolyzing ceftazidime. TEM-6 is capable of hydrolyzing ceftazidime and aztreonam. TEM-8/CAZ-2, TEM- 16/CAZ-7 and TEM-24/CAZ-6 are markedly active against ceftazidime. IRT- 4 shows resistance to beta-lactamase in
    914..1005    -  promoter       AmpR promoter: bla
   1066..1122    +  misc_feature   MCS: pUC18/19 multiple cloning site
   1130..1154    +  CDS            lacZα (fragment): LacZα fragment of β-galactosidase; lacZ fragment
   1165..1259    +  terminator     lambda t0 terminator: transcription terminator from phage lambda
   1352..1375    +  promoter       trc promoter (fragment): strong E. coli promoter; hybrid between the trp and lac UV5 promoters
   1472..2347    +  CDS            dapA: DAPA_ECOLI - Experimental evidence at protein level: Swiss-Prot protein existence level 1. Catalyzes the condensation of (S)-aspartate-beta-semialdehyde [(S)-ASA] and pyruvate to 4-hydroxy-tetrahydrodipicolinate (HTPA). From Escherichia coli (strain K12).
   2488..2817    -  CDS            pemK (fragment): PEMK_ECOLX - Experimental evidence at protein level: Swiss-Prot protein existence level 1. Toxic component of a type II toxin-antitoxin (TA) system. Probably functions as an endoribonuclease. Responsible for the stable maintenance of the plasmid during cell division by postsegregational killing of plasmid-less daughter cells. Neutralized by coexpression with cognate antitoxin PemI. Both PemI and PemK proteins bind to the promoter region of the pem operon to autoregulate their synthesis. From Escherichia coli.
   3446..3532    -  terminator     rrnB T1 terminator: Escherichia coli rrnB; transcription terminator T1 from the E. coli rrnB gene
>Addgene plasmid #58303 | pSEVAD7K1A | depositor full sequence | sequence record 89815 | pSEVAD7K1A sequence 3538 bps
TTAATTAAGTCCAAAAAAAAAGGCTCCAAAAGGAGCCTTTAATTGTATCGGTTTACCAATGTTTAATCAG
GCTCGCGCCAATTTCCGCAATCTGACGGTTACGTTCATCCATCGTCGCCTGGCTGCCGGTGGTATAAATC
ACCACAATACGGCTCGGTTTACCATCCGGGCCCAGCGCCGCAATAATGCCACGGCTGCCACGTTCGCCCG
CACCGCTTTTATCCGCAATAAACCAGCCAGCCGGCAGCGCGCTACGCAGCAGCGGACCCGCCACTTTATC
CGCTTCCATCCAATCAATCAGTTGCTGGCGGCTTGCCAGGGTCAGCAGCTCACCCGTCAGCAGTTTACGC
AGGGTGGTCGCCATTGCTGCCGGCATGGTGGTATCACGTTCATCGTTCGGAATCGCTTCGTTCAGTTCCG
GTTCCCAACGATCCAGACGGGTCACATGATCGCCCATGTTATGCAGAAACGCGGTCAGTTCTTTCGGACC
GCCAATGGTCGTCAGCAGCAGGTTCGCCGCGGTGTTATCGCTCATGGTAATCGCCGCGCTGCACAGTTCA
CGCACGGTCATGCCATCGGTCAGATGTTTTTCGGTCACCGGGCTATATTCCACCAGATCGTTCTGGCTAT
AATGAATACGACGGCCCAGTTGTTCCTGGCCCGCATCCACACGGCTCAGAACCGCACCGCACAGCAGCAC
TTTAAAGGTGCTCATCATCGGAAAACGTTCTTCCGGACGAAAAGATTCCAGAATTTTGCCGCTGTTCAGA
TCCAGTTCAATATAGCCCACGCGCGCACCCAGTTGATCTTCCGCATCTTTCACTTTCACCAGGGTTTCCG
GATGCGCAAACACCGGCAGGCAAAACGCCGCAAAAAACGGAATCAGCGCCACACGAAAATGCTGAATGCT
CATACTCTTCCTTTTTCAATATTATTGAAGCATTTATCAGGGTTATTGTCTCATGAGCGGATACATATTT
GAATGTATTTAGAAAAATAAACAAATAGGGGAATTAAAAAAAAGCCCGCTCATTAGGCGGGCTACTACCT
AGGCCGCGGCCGCGCGAATTCGAGCTCGGTACCCGGGGATCCTCTAGAGTCGACCTGCAGGCATGCAAGC
TTGCGGCCGCGTCGTGACTGGGAAAACCCTGGCGACTAGTCTTGGACTCCTGTTGATAGATCCAGTAATG
ACCTCAGAACTCCATCTGGATTTGTTCAGAACGCTCGGTTGCCGCCGGGCGTTTTTTATTGGTGAGAATC
CAGGGGTCCCCAATAATTACGATTTAAATCACAGCAAACACCACGTCGGCCCTATCAGCTGCGTGCTTTC
TATGAGTCGTTGCTGCATAACTTGACAATTAACATCCGGCTCGTAGGGTTTGTGGAGGGCCCAAGTTCAC
TTAAAAAGGAGATCAACAATGAAAGCAATTTTCGTACTGAAACATCTTAATCATGCTGGGGAGGGTTTCT
AATGTTCACGGGAAGTATTGTCGCGATTGTTACTCCGATGGATGAAAAAGGTAATGTCTGTCGGGCTAGC
TTGAAAAAACTGATTGATTATCATGTCGCCAGCGGTACTTCGGCGATCGTTTCTGTTGGCACCACTGGCG
AGTCCGCTACCTTAAATCATGACGAACATGCTGATGTGGTGATGATGACGCTGGATCTGGCTGATGGGCG
CATTCCGGTAATTGCCGGGACCGGCGCTAACGCTACTGCGGAAGCCATTAGCCTGACGCAGCGCTTCAAT
GACAGTGGTATCGTCGGCTGCCTGACGGTAACCCCTTACTACAATCGTCCGTCGCAAGAAGGTTTGTATC
AGCATTTCAAAGCCATCGCTGAGCATACTGACCTGCCGCAAATTCTGTATAATGTGCCGTCCCGTACTGG
CTGCGATCTGCTCCCGGAAACGGTGGGCCGTCTGGCGAAAGTAAAAAATATTATCGGAATCAAAGAGGCA
ACAGGGAACTTAACGCGTGTAAACCAGATCAAAGAGCTGGTTTCAGATGATTTTGTTCTGCTGAGCGGCG
ATGATGCGAGCGCGCTGGACTTCATGCAATTGGGCGGTCATGGGGTTATTTCCGTTACGGCTAACGTCGC
AGCGCGTGATATGGCCCAGATGTGCAAACTGGCAGCAGAAGGGCATTTTGCCGAGGCACGCGTTATTAAT
CAGCGTCTGATGCCATTACACAACAAACTATTTGTCGAACCCAATCCAATCCCGGTGAAATGGGCATGTA
AGGAACTGGGTCTTGTGGCGACCGATACGCTGCGCCTGCCAATGACACCAATCACCGACAGTGGCCGTGA
GACGGTCAGAGCGGCGCTTAAACATGCCGGTTTGCTGTAAGACTTTTGTCAGGTTCCTACTGTGACGACT
ACCACCGATAGACTGGAGTGTTGCTGCGAAAAAACCCCGCCGAAGCGGGGTTTTTTGCGAGAAGTCACCA
CGATTGTGCTTTACACGGAGTAGTCGGCAGTTCCTTAAGTCAGAATAGTGGACAGGCGGCCAAGAACTTC
GTTCATGATAGTCTCCGGAACCCGTTCGAGTCGTTTTCCGCCCCGTGCTTTCATATCAATTGTCCGGGGT
TGATCGCAACGTACAACACCTGTGGTACGTATGCCAACACCATCCAACGACACCGCAAAGCCGGCAGTGC
GGGCAAAATTGCCTCCGCTGGTTACGGGCACAACAACAGGCAGGCGGGTCACGCGATTAAAGGCCGCCGG
TGTGACAATCAGCACCGGCCGCGTTCCCTGCTGCTCATGACCTGCGGTAGGATCAAGCGAGACAAGCCAG
ATTTCCCCTCTTTCCATCTAGTATAACTATTGTTTCTCTAGTAACATTTATTGTACAACACGAGCCCATT
TTTGTCAAATAAATTTTAAATTATATCAACGTTAATAAGACGTTGTCAATAAAATTATTTTGACAAAATT
GGCCGGCCGAGCGCCTCAGCGCGCCGTAGCGTCGATAAAAATTACGGGCTGGGGCGAAACTACCATCTGT
TCGAAAAGGTCCGTAAATGGGCCTACAGAGCGATTCGTCAGGGCTGGCCTGTATTCTCACAATGGCTTGA
TGCCGTTATCCAGCGTGTCGAAATGTACAACGCTTCGCTTCCCGTTCCGCTTTCTCCGGCTGAATGTCGG
GCTATTGGCAAGAGCATTGCGAAATATACACACAGGAAATTCTCACCAGAGGGATTTTCCGCTGTACAGG
CCGCTCGCGGTCGCAAGGGCGGAACTAAATCTAAGCGCGCAGCAGTTCCTACATCAGCACGTTCGCTGAA
ACCGTGGGAGGCATTAGGCATCAGTCGAGCGACGTACTACCGAAAATTAAAATGTGACCCAGACCTCGCA
AAATGAGACCAGATAAGCCTTATCAGATAACAGCGCCCTTTTGGCGTCTTTTTGAGCAGGCGCGCCCAGC
TGTCTAGGGCGGCGGATTTGTCCTACTCAGGAGAGCGTTCACCGACAAACAACAGATAAAACGAAAGGCC
CAGTCTTTCGACTGAGCCTTTCGTTTTATTTGATGCCT
