>Addgene plasmid #58303 | pSEVAD7K1A | addgene partial sequence | sequence record 95254 | PTrcPro-F 5'-acaattaatcatccggctcg-3'
TTTCGTACTGAAACATCTTAATCATGCTGGGGAGGGTTTCTAATGTTCACGGGAAGTATTGTCGCGATTG
TTACTCCGATGGATGAAAAAGGTAATGTCTGTCGGGCTAGCTTGAAAAAACTGATTGATTATCATGTCGC
CAGCGGTACTTCGGCGATCGTTTCTGTTGGCACCACTGGCGAGTCCGCTACCTTAAATCATGACGAACAT
GCTGATGTGGTGATGATGACGCTGGATCTGGCTGATGGGCGCATTCCGGTAATTGCCGGGACCGGCGCTA
ACGCTACTGCGGAAGCCATTAGCCTGACGCAGCGCTTCAATGACAGTGGTATCGTCGGCTGCCTGACGGT
AACCCCTTACTACAATCGTCCGTCGCAAGAAGGTTTGTATCAGCATTTCAAAGCCATCGCTGAGCATACT
GACCTGCCGCAAATTCTGTATAATGTGCCGTCCCGTACTGGCTGCGATCTGCTCCCGGAAACGGTGGGCC
GTCTGGCGAAAGTAAAAAATATTATCGGAATCAAAGAGGCAACAGGGAACTTAACGCGTGTAAACCAGAT
CAAAGAGCTGGTTTCAGATGATTTTGTTCTGCTGAGCGGCGATGATGCGAGCGCGCTGGACTTCATGCAA
TTGGGCGGTCATGGGGTTATTTCCGTTACGGCTAACG
