>Addgene plasmid #58303 | pSEVAD7K1A | addgene partial sequence | sequence record 95255 | T0term-R 5'-GCGGCAACCGAGCGTTC-3'
ACGCGGCCGCAAGCTTGCATGCCTGCAGGTCGACTCTAGAGGATCCCCGGGTACCGAGCTCGAATTCGCG
CGGCCGCGGCCTAGGTAGTAGCCCGCCTAATGAGCGGGCTTTTTTTTAATTCCCCTATTTGTTTATTTTT
CTAAATACATTCAAATATGTATCCGCTCATGAGACAATAACCCTGATAAATGCTTCAATAATATTGAAAA
AGGAAGAGTATGAGCATTCAGCATTTTCGTGTGGCGCTGATTCCGTTTTTTGCGGCGTTTTGCCTGCCGG
TGTTTGCGCATCCGGAAACCCTGGTGAAAGTGAAAGATGCGGAAGATCAACTGGGTGCGCGCGTGGGCTA
TATTGAACTGGATCTGAACAGCGGCAAAATTCTGGAATCTTTTCGTCCGGAAGAACGTTTTCCGATGATG
AGCACCTTTAAAGTGCTGCTGTGCGGTGCGGTTCTGAGCCGTGTGGATGCGGGCCAGGAACAACTGGGCC
GTCGTATTCATTATAGCCAGAACGATCTGGTGGAATATAGCCCGGTGACCGAAAAACATCTGACCGATGG
CATGACCGTGCGTGAACTGTGCAGCGCGGCGATTACCATGAGCGATAACACCGCGGCGAACCTGCTGCTG
ACGACCATTGGCGGTCCGAAAGAACTGACCGCGTTTCTGCATAACATGGGCGATCATGTGACCCGTCTGG
ATCGTTGGGAACCGGAACTGAACGAAGCGATTCCGAACGA
