>Addgene plasmid #58303 | pSEVAD7K1A | addgene partial sequence | sequence record 95258 | ColE2-Ori-F 5'-CCCCAGCCCGTAATTTTTATC-3'
TTTAAAATTTATTTGACAAAAATGGGCTCGTGTTGTACAATAAATGTTACTAGAGAAACAATAGTTATAC
TAGATGGAAAGAGGGGAAATCTGGCTTGTCTCGCTTGATCCTACCGCAGGTCATGAGCAGCAGGGAACGC
GGCCGGTGCTGATTGTCACACCGGCGGCCTTTAATCGCGTGACCCGCCTGCCTGTTGTTGTGCCCGTAAC
CAGCGGAGGCAATTTTGCCCGCACTGCCGGCTTTGCGGTGTCGTTGGATGGTGTTGGCATACGTACCACA
GGTGTTGTACGTTGCGATCAACCCCGGACAATTGATATGAAAGCACGGGGCGGAAAACGACTCGAACGGG
TTCCGGAGACTATCATGAACGAAGTTCTTGGCCGCCTGTCCACTATTCTGACTTAAGGAACTGCCGACTA
CTCCGTGTAAAGCACAATC
